>Addgene plasmid #190683 | pcDNA3.1-IL2sp-6His-Asprosin plasmid | addgene full sequence | sequence record 379339 | Addgene NGS Result
AGGCTTGACCGACAATTGCATGAAGAATCTGCTTAGGGTTAGGCGTTTTGCGCTGCTTCGCGATGTACGG
GCCAGATATACGCGTTGACATTGATTATTGACTAGTTATTAATAGTAATCAATTACGGGGTCATTAGTTC
ATAGCCCATATATGGAGTTCCGCGTTACATAACTTACGGTAAATGGCCCGCCTGGCTGACCGCCCAACGA
CCCCCGCCCATTGACGTCAATAATGACGTATGTTCCCATAGTAACGCCAATAGGGACTTTCCATTGACGT
CAATGGGTGGAGTATTTACGGTAAACTGCCCACTTGGCAGTACATCAAGTGTATCATATGCCAAGTACGC
CCCCTATTGACGTCAATGACGGTAAATGGCCCGCCTGGCATTATGCCCAGTACATGACCTTATGGGACTT
TCCTACTTGGCAGTACATCTACGTATTAGTCATCGCTATTACCATGGTGATGCGGTTTTGGCAGTACATC
AATGGGCGTGGATAGCGGTTTGACTCACGGGGATTTCCAAGTCTCCACCCCATTGACGTCAATGGGAGTT
TGTTTTGGCACCAAAATCAACGGGACTTTCCAAAATGTCGTAACAACTCCGCCCCATTGACGCAAATGGG
CGGTAGGCGTGTACGGTGGGAGGTCTATATAAGCAGAGCTCTCTGGCTAACTAGAGAACCCACTGCTTAC
TGGCTTATCGAAATTAATACGACTCACTATAGGGAGACCCAAGCTGGCTAGCGCCACCATGTATAGAATG
CAGCTGCTGAGCTGCATCGCCCTGAGCCTGGCCCTGGTCACCAATAGCCACCACCACCATCACCACAGCA
CAAATGAGACAGATGCCTCTAATATCGAGGATCAGAGCGAGACCGAGGCCAACGTGTCCCTGGCTTCTTG
GGACGTGGAAAAGACCGCCATCTTCGCCTTTAACATCTCCCACGTGTCCAACAAGGTGCGGATCCTGGAA
CTGCTTCCCGCTCTGACCACCCTGACAAACCACAACAGATACCTCATCGAGAGCGGCAACGAGGACGGCT
TCTTCAAGATCAACCAAAAGGAAGGCATCAGCTACCTGCACTTCACCAAGAAGAAACCTGTGGCCGGAAC
ATACAGCCTGCAGATCAGCAGCACCCCTCTGTACAAGAAAAAGGAACTGAACCAGCTGGAAGATAAGTAC
GACAAGGACTACCTGTCTGGCGAGCTGGGCGACAACCTGAAGATGAAAATTCAGGTGCTGCTGCACTGAC
TCGAGTCTAGAGGGCCCGTTTAAACCCGCTGATCAGCCTCGACTGTGCCTTCTAGTTGCCAGCCATCTGT
TGTTTGCCCCTCCCCCGTGCCTTCCTTGACCCTGGAAGGTGCCACTCCCACTGTCCTTTCCTAATAAAAT
GAGGAAATTGCATCGCATTGTCTGAGTAGGTGTCATTCTATTCTGGGGGGTGGGGTGGGGCAGGACAGCA
AGGGGGAGGATTGGGAAGACAATAGCAGGCATGCTGGGGATGCGGTGGGCTCTATGGCTTCTGAGGCGGA
AAGAACCAGCTGGGGCTCTAGGGGGTATCCCC
[124 nt withheld, positions 1573-1696]
C
[91 nt withheld, positions 1698-1788]
A
[49 nt withheld, positions 1790-1838]
CCTTTGACGTTGGAGTCCACGTTCTTT
[37 nt withheld, positions 1866-1902]
ACCCTATCTCGGTCTATTCTTTTGATTTATAAGGGATTTTGCCGATTTCGGCCTATTGGTTAAAAAATGA
GCTGATTTAACAAAAATTTAACGCGAATTAATTCTGTGGAATGTGTGTCAGTTAGGGTGTGGAAAGTCCC
CAGGCTCCCCAGCAGGCAGAAGTATGCAAAGCATGCATCTCAATTAGTCAGCAACCAGGTGTGGAAAGTC
CCCAGGCTCCCCAGCAGGCAGAAGTATGCAAAGCATGCATCTCAATTAGTCAGCAACCATAGTCCCGCCC
CTAACTCCGCCCATCCCGCCCCTAACTCCGCCCAGTTCCGCCCATTCTCCGCCCCATGGCTGACTAATTT
TTTTTATTTATGCAGAGGCCGAGGCCGCCTCTGCCTCTGAGCTATTCCAGAAGTAGTGAGGAGGCTTTTT
TGGAGGCCTAGGCTTTTGCAAAAAGCTCCCGGGAGCTTGTATATCCATTTTCGGATCTGATCAAGAGACA
GGATGAGGATCGTTTCGCATGATTGAACAAGATGGATTGCACGCAGGTTCTCCGGCCGCTTGGGTGGAGA
GGCTATTCGGCTATGACTGGGCACAACAGACAATCGGCTGCTCTGATGCCGCCGTGTTCCGGCTGTCAGC
GCAGGGGCGCCCGGTTCTTTTTGTCAAGACCGACCTGTCCGGTGCCCTGAATGAACTGCAGGACGAGGCA
GCGCGGCTATCGTGGCTGGCCACGACGGGCGTTCCTTGCGCAGCTGTGCTCGACGTTGTCACTGAAGCGG
GAAGGGACTGGCTGCTATTGGGCGAAGTGCCGGGGCAGGATCTCCTGTCATCTCACCTTGCTCCTGCCGA
GAAAGTATCCATCATGGCTGATGCAATGCGGCGGCTGCATACGCTTGATCCGGCTACCTGCCCATTCGAC
CACCAAGCGAAACATCGCATCGAGCGAGCACGTACTCGGATGGAAGCCGGTCTTGTCGATCAGGATGATC
TGGACGAAGAGCATCAGGGGCTCGCGCCAGCCGAACTGTTCGCCAGGCTCAAGGCGCGCATGCCCGACGG
CGAGGATCTCGTCGTGACCCATGGCGATGCCTGCTTGCCGAATATCATGGTGGAAAATGGCCGCTTTTCT
GGATTCATCGACTGTGGCCGGCTGGGTGTGGCGGACCGCTATCAGGACATAGCGTTGGCTACCCGTGATA
TTGCTGAAGAGCTTGGCGGCGAATGGGCTGACCGCTTCCTCGTGCTTTACGGTATCGCCGCTCCCGATTC
GCAGCGCATCGCCTTCTATCGCCTTCTTGACGAGTTCTTCTGAGCGGGACTCTGGGGTTCGAAATGACCG
ACCAAGCGACGCCCAACCTGCCATCACGAGATTTCGATTCCACCGCCGCCTTCTATGAAAGGTTGGGCTT
CGGAATCGTTTTCCGGGACGCCGGCTGGATGATCCTCCAGCGCGGGGATCTCATGCTGGAGTTCTTCGCC
CACCCCAACTTGTTTATTGCAGCTTATAATGGTTACAAATAAAGCAATAGCATCACAAATTTCACAAATA
AAGCATTTTTTTCACTGCATTCTAGTTGTGGTTTGTCCAAACTCATCAATGTATCTTATCATGTCTGTAT
ACCGTCGACCTCTAGCTAGAGCTTGGCGTAATCATGGTCATAGCTGTTTCCTGTGTGAAATTGTTATCCG
CTCACAATTCCACACAACATACGAGCCGGAAGCATAAAGTGTAAAGCCTGGGGTGCCTAATGAGTGAGCT
AACTCACATTAATTGCGTTGCGCTCACTGCCCGCTTTCCAGTCGGGAAACCTGTCGTGCCAGCTGCATTA
ATGAATCGGCCAACGCGCGGGGAGAGGCGGTTTGCGTATTGGGCGCTCTTCCGCTTCCTCGCTCACTGAC
TCGCTGCGCTCGGTCGTTCGGCTGCGGCGAGCGGTATCAGCTCACTCAAAGGCGGTAATACGGTTATCCA
CAGAATCAGGGGATAACGCAGGAAAGAACATGTGAGCAAAAGGCCAGCAAAAGGCCAGGAACCGTAAAAA
GGCCGCGTTGCTGGCGTTTTTCCATAGGCTCCGCCCCCCTGACGAGCATCACAAAAATCGACGCTCAAGT
CAGAGGTGGCGAAACCCGACAGGACTATAAAGATACCAGGCGTTTCCCCCTGGAAGCTCCCTCGTGCGCT
CTCCTGTTCCGACCCTGCCGCTTACCGGATACCTGTCCGCCTTTCTCCCTTCGGGAAGCGTGGCGCTTTC
TCATAGCTCACGCTGTAGGTATCTCAGTTCGGTGTAGGTCGTTCGCTCCAAGCTGGGCTGTGTGCACGAA
CCCCCCGTTCAGCCCGACCGCTGCGCCTTATCCGGTAACTATCGTCTTGAGTCCAACCCGGTAAGACACG
ACTTATCGCCACTGGCAGCAGCCACTGGTAACAGGATTAGCAGAGCGAGGTATGTAGGCGGTGCTACAGA
GTTCTTGAAGTGGTGGCCTAACTACGGCTACACTAGAAGAACAGTATTTGGTATCTGCGCTCTGCTGAAG
CCAGTTACCTTCGGAAAAAGAGTTGGTAGCTCTTGATCCGGCAAACAAACCACCGCTGGTAGCGGTGGTT
TTTTTGTTTGCAAGCAGCAGATTACGCGCAGAAAAAAAGGATCTCAAGAAGATCCTTTGATCTTTTCTAC
GGGGTCTGACGCTCAGTGGAACGAAAACTCACGTTAAGGGATTTTGGTCATGAGATTATCAAAAAGGATC
TTCACCTAGATCCTTTTAAATTAAAAATGAAGTTTTAAATCAATCTAAAGTATATATGAGTAAACTTGGT
CTGACAGTTACCAATGCTTAATCAGTGAGGCACCTATCTCAGCGATCTGTCTATTTCGTTCATCCATAGT
TGCCTGACTCCCCGTCGTGTAGATAACTACGATACGGGAGGGCTTACCATCTGGCCCCAGTGCTGCAATG
ATACCGCGAGACCCACGCTCACCGGCTCCAGATTTATCAGCAATAAACCAGCCAGCCGGAAGGGCCGAGC
GCAGAAGTGGTCCTGCAACTTTATCCGCCTCCATCCAGTCTATTAATTGTTGCCGGGAAGCTAGAGTAAG
TAGTTCGCCAGTTAATAGTTTGCGCAACGTTGTTGCCATTGCTACAGGCATCGTGGTGTCACGCTCGTCG
TTTGGTATGGCTTCATTCAGCTCCGGTTCCCAACGATCAAGGCGAGTTACATGATCCCCCATGTTGTGCA
AAAAAGCGGTTAGCTCCTTCGGTCCTCCGATCGTTGTCAGAAGTAAGTTGGCCGCAGTGTTATCACTCAT
GGTTATGGCAGCACTGCATAATTCTCTTACTGTCATGCCATCCGTAAGATGCTTTTCTGTGACTGGTGAG
TACTCAACCAAGTCATTCTGAGAATAGTGTATGCGGCGACCGAGTTGCTCTTGCCCGGCGTCAATACGGG
ATAATACCGCGCCACATAGCAGAACTTTAAAAGTGCTCATCATTGGAAAACGTTCTTCGGGGCGAAAACT
CTCAAGGATCTTACCGCTGTTGAGATCCAGTTCGATGTAACCCACTCGTGCACCCAACTGATCTTCAGCA
TCTTTTACTTTCACCAGCGTTTCTGGGTGAGCAAAAACAGGAAGGCAAAATGCCGCAAAAAAGGGAATAA
GGGCGACACGGAAATGTTGAATACTCATACTCTTCCTTTTTCAATATTATTGAAGCATTTATCAGGGTTA
TTGTCTCATGAGCGGATACATATTTGAATGTATTTAGAAAAATAAACAAATAGGGGTTCCGCGCACATTT
CCCCGAAAAGTGCCACCTGACGTCGACGGATCGGGAGATCTCCCGATCCCCTATGGTGCACTCTCAGTAC
AATCTGCTCTGATGCCGCATAGTTAAGCCAGTATCTGCTCCCTGCTTGTGTGTTGGAGGTCGCTGAGTAG
TGCGCGAGCAAAATTTAAGCTACAACAAGGCA
Features (pLannotate 1.2.2; 20 found; start..end, strand, type, name):
     87..466     +  enhancer       CMV enhancer: human cytomegalovirus immediate early enhancer
    467..670     +  promoter       CMV promoter: human cytomegalovirus (CMV) immediate early promoter
    666..699     +  LTR            5' LTR (truncated) (fragment): truncated 5' long terminal repeat (LTR) from HIV-1
    715..733     +  promoter       T7 promoter: promoter for bacteriophage T7 RNA polymerase
    837..1256    +  CDS            FBN1 (fragment): FBN1_HUMAN - Also known as FBN. Experimental evidence at protein level: Swiss-Prot protein existence level 1. [Asprosin]: Hormone that targets the liver to increase plasma glucose levels. Secreted by white adipose tissue and circulates in the plasma. Acts in response to fasting and promotes blood glucose elevation by binding to the surface of hepatocytes. Promotes hepatocyte glucose release by activating the protein kinase A activity in the liver, resulting in rapid glucose release into the circulation. From Homo sapiens (Human).
   1303..1527    +  polyA_signal   bGH poly(A) signal: bovine growth hormone polyadenylation signal
   1531..1552    +  promoter       SV40 promoter (fragment): SV40 enhancer and early promoter
   1573..2001    +  rep_origin     f1 ori (sequence partly withheld): f1 bacteriophage origin of replication; arrow indicates direction of (+) strand synthesis
   2015..2344    +  promoter       SV40 promoter: SV40 enhancer and early promoter
   2411..3202    +  CDS            neo: KKA2_KLEPN - Also known as kan, nptII. Experimental evidence at protein level: Swiss-Prot protein existence level 1. Resistance to kanamycin, neomycin, paromomycin, ribostamycin, butirosin and gentamicin B. From Klebsiella pneumoniae.
   3226..3384    +  CDS            ble (fragment): BLE_KLEPN - Experimental evidence at protein level: Swiss-Prot protein existence level 1. Binding protein with a strong affinity to the bleomycin family of antibiotics. Binds to CL990; an antimitotic-antibiotic compound. From Klebsiella pneumoniae.
   3379..3500    +  polyA_signal   SV40 poly(A) signal: SV40 polyadenylation signal
   3573..3589    -  protein_bind   lac operator: The lac repressor binds to the lac operator to inhibit transcription in E. coli. This inhibition can be relieved by adding lactose or isopropyl-β-D-thiogalactopyranoside (IPTG). lac repressor encoded by lacI
   3597..3627    -  promoter       lac promoter: promoter for the E. coli lac operon
   3642..3663    -  protein_bind   CAP binding site: CAP binding activates transcription in the presence of cAMP. E. coli catabolite activator protein
   3676..3768    -  CDS            lacI (fragment): lac repressor; lacI; The lac repressor binds to the lac operator to inhibit transcription in E. coli. This inhibition can be relieved by adding lactose or isopropyl-β-D-thiogalactopyranoside (IPTG).
   3951..4539    -  rep_origin     ori: high-copy-number ColE1/pMB1/pBR322/pUC origin of replication
   4710..5570    -  CDS            AmpR: β-lactamase; bla; confers resistance to ampicillin, carbenicillin, and related antibiotics
   5571..5675    -  promoter       AmpR promoter: bla
   5734..5786    -  misc_feature   bom (fragment): basis of mobility region from pBR322
