[The description below was written by a language model from this plasmid's Addgene catalogue record and pLannotate feature annotations shown in this document.]
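Description:
pcDNA3.1-IL2sp-6His-Asprosin is a mammalian expression plasmid of about 5.9 kb built on the pcDNA3.1 backbone and designed to produce secreted, His-tagged human asprosin in cultured cells. It is propagated in E. coli through a high-copy ColE1/pUC-type origin with ampicillin selection from the β-lactamase gene. An f1 origin is also present, a standard backbone element that permits single-stranded DNA production. For selection in mammalian cells, the backbone carries a neomycin/kanamycin phosphotransferase gene driven by the SV40 enhancer/early promoter and terminated by an SV40 polyadenylation signal, which normally allows G418 selection of stable transfectants.

The expression cassette uses the human cytomegalovirus immediate-early enhancer and promoter for strong constitutive transcription, followed by a T7 promoter and, downstream of the insert, the bovine growth hormone polyadenylation signal. The insert, recorded as 518 bp, encodes an interleukin-2 signal peptide and a 6xHis tag fused to the N-terminus of asprosin. The feature table annotates the asprosin portion as a fragment of human FBN1 (fibrillin-1), the protein entry under which this fasting-induced, glucose-raising hormone is described. The signal peptide and His tag are not separately annotated but would lie in the unannotated stretch just upstream of that fragment. The heterologous signal peptide routes the protein into the secretory pathway so that it is released from the cells, and the His tag provides a handle for affinity purification or detection. The associated publication concerns asprosin overexpression and ELISA-based detection in cultured cells and mice. Several short annotations, such as the HIV-1 LTR, ble, lacI and bom fragments, appear to be partial matches or backbone remnants rather than functional elements.
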