Addgene plasmid #190683: pcDNA3.1-IL2sp-6His-Asprosin plasmid
Purpose: Expresses His-tagged asprosin in mammalian cells. An IL2 signal peptide at N-terminus allows secretion of asprosin from the transduced cells.
Depositing lab: Atul Chopra. Depositing organization: Case Western Reserve University. Publication: Overexpression and ELISA-based detection of asprosin in cultured cells and mice. Mishra I, Chopra AR. STAR Protoc. 2022 Dec 16;3(4):101762. doi: 10.1016/j.xpro.2022.101762. Epub 2022 Oct 13. PubMed 36240062.
Backbone
  Vector backbone: pcDNA3.1
  Vector type: Mammalian Expression
Growth in bacteria
  Bacterial resistance: Ampicillin, 100 μg/mL
  Growth temperature: 37°C
  Growth strain: DH5alpha
  Copy number: Unknown
Gene/Insert
  Gene/Insert name: IL2-6xHis-Asprosin
  Species: H. sapiens (human)
  Insert size (bp): 518
  Tag / fusion protein: IL2 signal peptide, 6xHis (N terminal on insert)
Terms and licenses: Academic/Nonprofit Terms; Industry Terms: Not Available to Industry
How to cite: pcDNA3.1-IL2sp-6His-Asprosin plasmid was a gift from Atul Chopra (Addgene plasmid # 190683 ; http://n2t.net/addgene:190683 ; RRID:Addgene_190683)
